>Addgene plasmid #220119 | pAAV-EFS-TadA8e-Sauri-U6-Camk2d sgRNA7 | addgene full sequence | sequence record 436692 | Addgene NGS Result
AGGAACCCCTAGTGATGGAGTTGGCCACTCCCTCTCTGCGCGCTCGCTCGCTCACTGAGGCCGGGCGACC
AAAGGTCGCCCGACGCCCGGGCTTTGCCCGGGCGGCCTCAGTGAGCGAGCGAGCGCGCAGCCTTAATTAA
CCTAATTCACTGGCCGTCGTTTTACAACGTCGTGACTGGGAAAACCCTGGCGTTACCCAACTTAATCGCC
TTGCAGCACATCCCCCTTTCGCCAGCTGGCGTAATAGCGAAGAGGCCCGCACCGATCGCCCTTCCCAACA
GTTGCGCAGCCTGAATGGCGAATGGG
[124 nt withheld, positions 307-430]
C
[91 nt withheld, positions 432-522]
A
[49 nt withheld, positions 524-572]
CCTTTGACGTTGGAGTCCACGTTCTTT
[37 nt withheld, positions 600-636]
ACCCTATCTCGGTCTATTCTTTTGATTTATAAGGGATTTTGCCGATTTCGGCCTATTGGTTAAAAAATGA
GCTGATTTAACAAAAATTTAACGCGAATTTTAACAAAATATTAACGCTTACAATTTAGGTGGCACTTTTC
GGGGAAATGTGCGCGGAACCCCTATTTGTTTATTTTTCTAAATACATTCAAATATGTATCCGCTCATGAG
ACAATAACCCTGATAAATGCTTCAATAATATTGAAAAAGGAAGAGTATGAGTATTCAACATTTCCGTGTC
GCCCTTATTCCCTTTTTTGCGGCATTTTGCCTTCCTGTTTTTGCTCACCCAGAAACGCTGGTGAAAGTAA
AAGATGCTGAAGATCAGTTGGGTGCACGAGTGGGTTACATCGAACTGGATCTCAACAGCGGTAAGATCCT
TGAGAGTTTTCGCCCCGAAGAACGTTTTCCAATGATGAGCACTTTTAAAGTTCTGCTATGTGGCGCGGTA
TTATCCCGTATTGACGCCGGGCAAGAGCAACTCGGTCGCCGCATACACTATTCTCAGAATGACTTGGTTG
AGTACTCACCAGTCACAGAAAAGCATCTTACGGATGGCATGACAGTAAGAGAATTATGCAGTGCTGCCAT
AACCATGAGTGATAACACTGCGGCCAACTTACTTCTGACAACGATCGGAGGACCGAAGGAGCTAACCGCT
TTTTTGCACAACATGGGGGATCATGTAACTCGCCTTGATCGTTGGGAACCGGAGCTGAATGAAGCCATAC
CAAACGACGAGCGTGACACCACGATGCCTGTAGCAATGGCAACAACGTTGCGCAAACTATTAACTGGCGA
ACTACTTACTCTAGCTTCCCGGCAACAATTAATAGACTGGATGGAGGCGGATAAAGTTGCAGGACCACTT
CTGCGCTCGGCCCTTCCGGCTGGCTGGTTTATTGCTGATAAATCTGGAGCCGGTGAGCGTGGGTCTCGCG
GTATCATTGCAGCACTGGGGCCAGATGGTAAGCCCTCCCGTATCGTAGTTATCTACACGACGGGGAGTCA
GGCAACTATGGATGAACGAAATAGACAGATCGCTGAGATAGGTGCCTCACTGATTAAGCATTGGTAACTG
TCAGACCAAGTTTACTCATATATACTTTAGATTGATTTAAAACTTCATTTTTAATTTAAAAGGATCTAGG
TGAAGATCCTTTTTGATAATCTCATGACCAAAATCCCTTAACGTGAGTTTTCGTTCCACTGAGCGTCAGA
CCCCGTAGAAAAGATCAAAGGATCTTCTTGAGATCCTTTTTTTCTGCGCGTAATCTGCTGCTTGCAAACA
AAAAAACCACCGCTACCAGCGGTGGTTTGTTTGCCGGATCAAGAGCTACCAACTCTTTTTCCGAAGGTAA
CTGGCTTCAGCAGAGCGCAGATACCAAATACTGTTCTTCTAGTGTAGCCGTAGTTAGGCCACCACTTCAA
GAACTCTGTAGCACCGCCTACATACCTCGCTCTGCTAATCCTGTTACCAGTGGCTGCTGCCAGTGGCGAT
AAGTCGTGTCTTACCGGGTTGGACTCAAGACGATAGTTACCGGATAAGGCGCAGCGGTCGGGCTGAACGG
GGGGTTCGTGCACACAGCCCAGCTTGGAGCGAACGACCTACACCGAACTGAGATACCTACAGCGTGAGCT
ATGAGAAAGCGCCACGCTTCCCGAAGGGAGAAAGGCGGACAGGTATCCGGTAAGCGGCAGGGTCGGAACA
GGAGAGCGCACGAGGGAGCTTCCAGGGGGAAACGCCTGGTATCTTTATAGTCCTGTCGGGTTTCGCCACC
TCTGACTTGAGCGTCGATTTTTGTGATGCTCGTCAGGGGGGCGGAGCCTATGGAAAAACGCCAGCAACGC
GGCCTTTTTACGGTTCCTGGCCTTTTGCTGGCCTTTTGCTCACATGTTCTTTCCTGCGTTATCCCCTGAT
TCTGTGGATAACCGTATTACCGCCTTTGAGTGAGCTGATACCGCTCGCCGCAGCCGAACGACCGAGCGCA
GCGAGTCAGTGAGCGAGGAAGCGGAAGAGCGCCCAATACGCAAACCGCCTCTCCCCGCGCGTTGGCCGAT
TCATTAATGCAGCTGGCACGACAGGTTTCCCGACTGGAAAGCGGGCAGTGAGCGCAACGCAATTAATGTG
AGTTAGCTCACTCATTAGGCACCCCAGGCTTTACACTTTATGCTTCCGGCTCGTATGTTGTGTGGAATTG
TGAGCGGATAACAATTTCACACAGGAAACAGCTATGACCATGATTACGCCAGATTTAATTAAGGCTGCGC
GCTCGCTCGCTCACTGAGGCCGCCCGGGCAAAGCCCGGGCGTCGGGCGACCTTTGGTCGCCCGGCCTCAG
TGAGCGAGCGAGCGCGCAGAGAGGGAGTGGCCAACTCCATCACTAGGGGTTCCTGCGGCCTCTAGAATTC
GCTAGCTAGGTCTTGAAAGGAGTGGGAATTGGCTCCGGTGCCCGTCAGTGGGCAGAGCGCACATCGCCCA
CAGTCCCCGAGAAGTTGGGGGGAGGGGTCGGCAATTGATCCGGTGCCTAGAGAAGGTGGCGCGGGGTAAA
CTGGGAAAGTGATGTCGTGTACTGGCTCCGCCTTTTTCCCGAGGGTGGGGGAGAACCGTATATAAGTGCA
GTAGTCGCCGTGAACGTTCTTTTTCGCAACGGGTTTGCCGCCAGAACACAGGACCGGTGCCACCATGAAA
CGGACAGCCGACGGAAGCGAGTTCGAGTCACCAAAGAAGAAGCGGAAAGTCTCTGAGGTGGAGTTTTCCC
ACGAGTACTGGATGAGACATGCCCTGACCCTGGCCAAGAGGGCACGGGATGAGAGGGAGGTGCCTGTGGG
AGCCGTGCTGGTGCTGAACAATAGAGTGATCGGCGAGGGCTGGAACAGAGCCATCGGCCTGCACGACCCA
ACAGCCCATGCCGAAATTATGGCCCTGAGACAGGGCGGCCTGGTCATGCAGAACTACAGACTGATTGACG
CCACCCTGTACGTGACATTCGAGCCTTGCGTGATGTGCGCCGGCGCCATGATCCACTCTAGGATCGGCCG
CGTGGTGTTTGGCGTGAGGAACTCAAAAAGAGGCGCCGCAGGCTCCCTGATGAACGTGCTGAACTACCCC
GGCATGAATCACCGCGTCGAAATTACCGAGGGAATCCTGGCAGATGAATGTGCCGCCCTGCTGTGCGATT
TCTATCGGATGCCTAGACAGGTGTTCAATGCTCAGAAGAAGGCCCAGAGCTCCATCAACTCCGGAGGATC
TAGCGGAGGCTCCTCTGGCTCTGAGACACCTGGCACAAGCGAGAGCGCAACACCTGAAAGCAGCGGGGGC
AGCAGCGGGGGGTCAATGCAGGAGAACCAGCAGAAGCAAAATTACATCCTGGGCCTGGCCATCGGCATCA
CCAGCGTGGGCTATGGCCTGATCGACAGCAAGACCAGAGAAGTGATTGACGCCGGCGTGCGGCTATTCCC
AGAGGCCGACTCTGAAAACAACAGCAATAGAAGATCTAAGCGGGGCGCCCGGAGACTGAAAAGACGAAGA
ATCCACAGACTGAACAGAGTGAAAGACCTCCTGGCTGACTACCAGATGATCGACTTAAACAACGTGCCCA
AGTCTACCGACCCCTACACCATCCGGGTGAAGGGACTGCGGGAACCTCTGACCAAGGAAGAGTTTGCCAT
CGCTCTGCTGCATATCGCCAAGAGAAGAGGCCTGCACAACATCTCCGTGAGCATGGGCGATGAGGAACAG
GACAACGAGCTGTCCACCAAGCAGCAGCTGCAGAAGAACGCTCAGCAGCTGCAGGACAAATACGTGTGCG
AGCTGCAACTGGAAAGACTGACCAACATCAACAAGGTCAGAGGCGAGAAGAACCGGTTCAAGACCGAAGA
TTTCGTGAAGGAAGTGAAGCAGCTGTGCGAGACCCAGCGGCAGTACCACAACATCGACGATCAGTTCATC
CAGCAGTACATCGACCTGGTGAGCACCCGGAGAGAATACTTCGAGGGCCCTGGCAACGGCTCTCCATATG
GCTGGGATGGAGATCTGCTGAAGTGGTATGAGAAGCTGATGGGCAGATGCACCTACTTCCCTGAGGAGCT
GAGAAGCGTGAAGTACGCCTACAGCGCCGATCTGTTTAACGCCCTGAACGATCTGAACAACCTGGTTGTG
ACCCGCGACGACAACCCTAAGCTGGAATACTACGAGAAATACCACATTATCGAGAACGTGTTCAAGCAGA
AGAAAAATCCAACTCTGAAGCAAATCGCCAAAGAGATCGGCGTGCAGGATTACGACATCAGAGGATACAG
AATTACCAAGTCCGGTAAGCCTCAGTTCACCAGCTTCAAACTCTACCACGACCTGAAAAACATCTTTGAA
CAGGCCAAATACCTGGAAGATGTGGAGATGCTGGATGAGATAGCTAAAATCCTGACAATCTACCAAGACG
AGATCAGCATCAAGAAAGCCCTGGACCAGCTGCCTGAGCTGCTGACCGAGAGCGAAAAAAGCCAGATCGC
TCAGCTGACCGGCTACACCGGTACACATAGACTGTCTCTGAAGTGCATCCACATCGTGATCGACGAGCTG
TGGGAGAGCCCCGAAAACCAGATGGAAATCTTCACCAGACTGAACCTCAAGCCAAAGAAGGTGGAAATGA
GCGAGATCGACAGCATCCCTACCACACTGGTGGATGAGTTCATCCTGAGCCCTGTGGTGAAGCGGGCCTT
CATCCAGTCCATCAAGGTGATCAACGCTGTGATCAACAGATTCGGCCTGCCCGAGGACATCATTATCGAG
CTGGCCAGAGAGAAGAACAGCAAGGACAGAAGGAAGTTCATCAACAAGCTGCAGAAACAGAATGAGGCCA
CCCGGAAAAAAATCGAGCAGCTGCTGGCCAAGTACGGCAATACCAATGCCAAGTACATGATCGAAAAGAT
CAAGCTGCATGACATGCAGGAGGGCAAGTGTCTGTACAGCCTGGAAGCTATCCCCCTGGAAGACCTGCTG
TCTAATCCTACACACTACGAGGTGGACCACATCATCCCTAGAAGCGTGTCCTTCGACAACAGCCTGAACA
ACAAGGTTCTGGTGAAGCAAAGCGAGAACAGCAAGAAGGGCAATAGGACCCCTTACCAGTACCTGAGCAG
CAACGAGTCCAAGATCTCTTACAACCAGTTCAAGCAGCACATTCTGAACCTGTCTAAGGCCAAAGATAGA
ATCAGCAAGAAGAAACGAGATATGCTGCTGGAAGAACGGGACATCAACAAATTCGAGGTGCAGAAGGAAT
TCATCAACAGAAACCTTGTGGACACCCGGTACGCCACTCGGGAGCTGAGCAACCTGCTGAAGACCTACTT
CAGCACACACGACTACGCCGTGAAAGTGAAGACCATCAACGGCGGCTTCACAAACCACCTGAGGAAGGTG
TGGGACTTCAAGAAGCACCGGAACCACGGCTACAAGCACCACGCCGAGGATGCCCTGGTCATCGCCAACG
CCGACTTTCTGTTCAAAACCCACAAGGCCCTGAGACGGACAGACAAGATCCTGGAACAGCCTGGACTGGA
AGTCAACGACACCACCGTGAAGGTGGACACAGAGGAGAAGTACCAGGAGTTATTCGAGACACCGAAACAA
GTGAAGAACATCAAGCAGTTTAGAGATTTCAAGTATTCTCACAGAGTTGACAAGAAGCCCAACCGGCAGC
TGATCAATGATACCCTGTACAGTACCAGAGAGATCGATGGCGAAACCTACGTGGTCCAAACACTGAAAGA
CCTGTACGCCAAGGACAATGAAAAGGTGAAAAAGCTCTTTACAGAACGGCCTCAAAAGATACTGATGTAC
CAGCACGATCCTAAGACCTTTGAGAAACTGATGACCATTCTGAATCAGTACGCTGAGGCAAAGAATCCTC
TGGCCGCTTATTACGAGGATAAGGGCGAATACGTGACCAAGTACGCCAAGAAGGGCAACGGCCCTGCCAT
CCACAAGATCAAATACATCGACAAGAAACTGGGCAGCTACCTGGACGTGAGTAACAAATATCCTGAGACA
CAGAACAAGCTGGTGAAACTGTCTCTGAAGAGCTTTAGATTCGACATCTACAAATGTGAACAGGGCTACA
AGATGGTGTCCATTGGCTACCTCGACGTACTGAAGAAGGACAACTACTACTACATCCCCAAAGATAAGTA
CGAGGCCGAGAAGCAGAAAAAGAAGATCAAGGAAAGCGACCTCTTCGTGGGCAGCTTCTACTACAACGAC
CTGATCATGTACGAGGACGAACTCTTCCGGGTGATCGGAGTGAACTCCGATATCAACAACCTGGTTGAGC
TGAATATGGTCGACATCACCTACAAGGATTTCTGCGAGGTGAACAACGTGACAGGCGAGAAGAGAATCAA
GAAAACCATCGGAAAGAGAGTGGTGCTGATCGAGAAGTATACGACCGACATCCTGGGAAATCTGTATAAA
ACGCCCCTGCCTAAGAAGCCCCAGCTCATTTTCAAGAGAGGCGAGCTGTCTGGCGGCTCAAAAAGAACCG
CCGACGGCAGCGAATTCGAGCCCAAGAAGAAGAGGAAAGTCTAATAGATCTCGACTGTGCCTTCTAGTTG
CCAGCCATCTGTTGTTTGCCCCTCCCCCGTGCCTTCCTTGACCCTGGAAGGTGCCACTCCCACTGTCCTT
TCCTAATAAAATGAGGAAATTGCATCGCATTGTCTGAGTAGGTGTCATTCTATTCTGGGGGGTGGGGTGG
GGCAGGACAGCAAGGGGGAGGATTGGGAAGACAATAGCAGGCATGCTGGGGATGCGGTGGGCTCTATGGC
TCGAGCGGCCCAAGCTTAAAAAAATCTCGCCAACAAGTTGACGAGATAAACACGGCATTTTGCCTTGTTT
TAGTAGATTCTGTAATTTTCATTACAGAGTACTAAAACCAGGCATGGTTTGGTAAGTAGCGGTGTTTCGT
CCTTTCCACAAGATATATAAAGCCAAGAAATCGAAATACTTTCAAGTTACGGTAAGCATATGATAGTCCA
TTTTAAAACATAATTTTAAAACTGCAAACTACCCAAGAAATTATTACTTTCTACGTCACGTATTTTGTAC
TAATATCTTTGTGTTTACAGTCAAATTAATTCTAATTATCTCTCTAACAGCCTTGTATCGTATATGCAAA
TATGAAGGAATCATGGGAAATAGGCCCTCTTCCTGCCCGACCTTGCGGCCGC
Features (pLannotate 1.2.2; 18 found; start..end, strand, type, name):
      1..131     +  repeat_region  AAV2 ITR (fragment): inverted terminal repeat of adeno-associated virus serotype 2 inverted
    145..302     +  CDS            lacZα (fragment): LacZα fragment of β-galactosidase; lacZ fragment
    307..735     +  rep_origin     f1 ori (sequence partly withheld): f1 bacteriophage origin of replication; arrow indicates direction of (+) strand synthesis
    788..892     +  promoter       AmpR promoter: bla
    893..1753    +  CDS            AmpR: β-lactamase; bla; confers resistance to ampicillin, carbenicillin, and related antibiotics
   1924..2512    +  rep_origin     ori: high-copy-number ColE1/pMB1/pBR322/pUC origin of replication
   2695..2787    +  CDS            lacI (fragment): lac repressor; lacI; The lac repressor binds to the lac operator to inhibit transcription in E. coli. This inhibition can be relieved by adding lactose or isopropyl-β-D-thiogalactopyranoside (IPTG).
   2800..2821    +  protein_bind   CAP binding site: CAP binding activates transcription in the presence of cAMP. E. coli catabolite activator protein
   2836..2866    +  promoter       lac promoter: promoter for the E. coli lac operon
   2874..2890    +  protein_bind   lac operator: The lac repressor binds to the lac operator to inhibit transcription in E. coli. This inhibition can be relieved by adding lactose or isopropyl-β-D-thiogalactopyranoside (IPTG). lac repressor encoded by lacI
   2940..3070    -  repeat_region  AAV2 ITR (fragment): inverted terminal repeat of adeno-associated virus serotype 2 inverted
   3092..3110    +  CDS            small t antigen (fragment): SV40 (simian virus 40) small t antigen
   3136..3347    +  promoter       EF-1α core promoter: core promoter for human elongation factor EF-1α
   3418..3909    +  CDS            tadA: TADA_ECOLI - Also known as yfhC. Experimental evidence at protein level: Swiss-Prot protein existence level 1. Catalyzes the deamination of adenosine to inosine at the wobble position 34 of tRNA(Arg2). Essential for cell viability. From Escherichia coli (strain K12).
   4030..7188    +  CDS            cas9: CAS9_STAAU - Experimental evidence at protein level: Swiss-Prot protein existence level 1. CRISPR (clustered regularly interspaced short palindromic repeat) is an adaptive immune system that provides protection against mobile genetic elements (viruses, transposable elements and conjugative plasmids). CRISPR clusters contain spacers, sequences complementary to antecedent mobile elements, and target invading nucleic acids. CRISPR clusters are transcribed and processed into CRISPR RNA (crRNA). In type II CRISPR systems correct processing of pre-crRNA requires a trans- encoded small RNA (tracrRNA)
   7271..7495    +  polyA_signal   bGH poly(A) signal: bovine growth hormone polyadenylation signal
   7521..7579    -  misc_RNA       Sa gRNA scaffold (fragment): guide RNA scaffold for the Staphylococcus aureus CRISPR/Cas9 system
   7635..7875    -  promoter       U6 promoter: RNA polymerase III promoter for human U6 snRNA
