[The description below was written by a language model from this plasmid's Addgene catalogue record and pLannotate feature annotations shown in this document.]
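Description:
pAAV-EFS-TadA8e-Sauri-U6-Camk2d sgRNA7 is an all-in-one AAV transfer plasmid of about 7.9 kb, built on the AAV-EFS-SauriABE8e-bGH-U6-sgRNA-BsmBI backbone. It carries both an adenine base editor and its guide RNA between two AAV2 inverted terminal repeats, which direct replication and packaging of the intervening DNA into recombinant AAV particles. The bacterial portion outside the ITRs contains a high-copy ColE1/pUC-type origin, an f1 phage origin, and an ampicillin resistance gene (β-lactamase) with its own promoter. It also retains lacZα, lacI and lac promoter/operator remnants typical of pUC-derived vectors. The record lists a recombination-deficient cloning strain as the bacterial host, a common choice for keeping ITRs stable.

Within the ITRs, the short EF-1α core promoter (EFS) drives a fusion of the evolved E. coli tRNA adenosine deaminase TadA8e to a nickase form of SauriCas9 (nSauriCas9), a compact Cas9. The annotation software matched this Cas9 to the related Staphylococcus aureus Cas9. The transcript is terminated by the bovine growth hormone polyadenylation signal. Downstream, in the opposite orientation, a human U6 RNA polymerase III promoter expresses a single guide RNA with an Sa-type scaffold. Its spacer targets the 5′ splice site of intron 7 of the murine Camk2d gene. The small promoter and small Cas9 ortholog let the editor and guide fit in a single AAV genome.

According to the record and its associated publication title, the construct is intended for ABE-mediated A-to-G editing that disrupts the splice donor to silence Camk2d, in the context of single-AAV cardiac gene silencing in mouse.
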