Addgene plasmid #220119: pAAV-EFS-TadA8e-Sauri-U6-Camk2d sgRNA7
Purpose: Expresses SauriABE8e by EFS promoter and sgRNA targeting murine Camk2d intron7 5' splice site by U6 promoter
Depositing lab: Yuxuan Guo. Depositing organization: Peking University Health Science Center. Publication: ABE-Mediated Cardiac Gene Silencing via Single AAVs Requires DNA Accessibility. Liu Z, Yang L, Yang Y, Li J, Chen Z, Guo C, Guo Q, Li Q, Zhao D, Hu X, Gao F, Guo Y. Circ Res. 2025 Jan 16. doi: 10.1161/CIRCRESAHA.124.325611. PubMed 39817340.
Backbone
  Vector backbone: AAV-EFS-SauriABE8e-bGH-U6-sgRNA-BsmBI
  Backbone manufacturer: addgene
  Total vector size (bp): 7897
  Vector type: AAV
Growth in bacteria
  Bacterial resistance: Ampicillin, 100 μg/mL
  Growth temperature: 37°C
  Growth strain: NEB Stable
  Copy number: Unknown
Gene/Insert
  Gene/Insert name: TadA8e, nSauriCas9
  gRNA/shRNA sequence: ctacttAccaaaccatgcctg
  Promoter: EFS
  Cloning method: Gibson Cloning
  Sequencing primers: 5′ gtgatgtcgtgtactggctc
Terms and licenses: Academic/Nonprofit Terms; Industry Terms: Not Available to Industry
How to cite: pAAV-EFS-TadA8e-Sauri-U6-Camk2d sgRNA7 was a gift from Yuxuan Guo (Addgene plasmid # 220119 ; http://n2t.net/addgene:220119 ; RRID:Addgene_220119)
